Addgene plasmid #186198: mitoTALECD for_ -6G_1333CN
Purpose: For genome editing (base editing) of Arabidopsis mitochondria, targeted -6th G to A of RNA editing site of ATP1 by OTP87
Depositing lab: Shin-ichi Arimura. Depositing organization: University of Tokyo, Graduate School of Agricultural and Life Sciences. Publication: Targeted base editing in the mitochondrial genome of Arabidopsis thaliana. Nakazato I, Okuno M, Zhou C, Itoh T, Tsutsumi N, Takenaka M, Arimura SI. Proc Natl Acad Sci U S A. 2022 May 17;119(20):e2121177119. doi: 10.1073/pnas.2121177119. Epub 2022 May 13. PubMed 35561225.
Backbone
  Vector backbone: pK7WG2
  Backbone manufacturer: VIB, Ghent University
  Total vector size (bp): 22324
  Modifications to backbone: RPS5A promoter, Oleosin-GFP marker added in between Left and right border of T-DNA.
  Vector type: Synthetic Biology ; Ti plasmid for plant transformation
  Selectable markers: Kanamycin and seed GFP fluorescence by OleosinGFP for plant transformation
Growth in bacteria
  Bacterial resistance: Spectinomycin, 50 μg/mL
  Growth temperature: 37°C
  Growth strain: DH5alpha
  Copy number: High Copy
Gene/Insert 1
  Gene/Insert name: mitochondrial targeted TALE left hand with 1333C of Cytidine Deaminase (mitoTALECD) (alt name: for specific base editing of -6th G to A of the RNA editing site C of ATP1 by OTP87)
  Species: Synthetic
  Insert size (bp): 3363
Gene/Insert 2
  Gene/Insert name: mitochondrial targeted TALE right hand with 1333N of Cytidine Deaminase (mitoTALECD) (alt name: for specific base editing of -6th G to A of the RNA editing site C of ATP1 by OTP87)
  Insert size (bp): 2913
Terms and licenses: Academic/Nonprofit Terms; Industry Terms: Not Available to Industry
How to cite: mitoTALECD for_ -6G_1333CN was a gift from Shin-ichi Arimura (Addgene plasmid # 186198 ; http://n2t.net/addgene:186198 ; RRID:Addgene_186198)
