[The description below was written by a language model from this plasmid's Addgene catalogue record and pLannotate feature annotations shown in this document.]
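Description:
mitoTALECD for_ -6G_1333CN is a roughly 22.3 kb binary Ti-type vector built on the Gateway destination backbone pK7WG2 for Agrobacterium-mediated transformation of Arabidopsis thaliana. Outside the T-DNA borders it carries a high-copy ColE1/pUC-type origin with a pBR322 bom site for propagation in E. coli, the pVS1 oriV with RepA and StaA for replication and stability in Agrobacterium, and an aadA (SmR) gene conferring spectinomycin resistance. Between the left and right border repeats, plant selection is provided by a NOS promoter–nptII–NOS terminator kanamycin cassette and by an oleosin–EGFP fusion that gives seed fluorescence as a visual marker for transformants.

The payload is a pair of TALE-based cytidine deaminase halves assembled by multisite Gateway recombination, as shown by the remaining attB1, attB4, attB3 and attB2 sites. The two expression units have parallel layouts. Each starts with an upstream Arabidopsis genomic region, annotated only as fragments of a neighbouring gene, which presumably corresponds to the RPS5A promoter named in the catalogue entry. This is followed by an N-terminal fragment of an Arabidopsis mitochondrial ATP synthase subunit, which likely serves as the mitochondrial targeting presequence. Next come a TALE DNA-binding array flanked by AvrBs3/AvrXa10-type scaffold sequences, one half of the double-stranded-DNA cytidine deaminase DddA split at position 1333, and a uracil glycosylase inhibitor (UGI). The left-hand unit carries the 1333C half, has an HA tag fragment and ends in the HSP18.2 terminator. The right-hand unit carries the 1333N half and ends in a CaMV poly(A) signal.

When both TALEs bind adjacent sites, the deaminase halves reconstitute and convert C to T, while UGI suppresses repair of the resulting uracil. This construct is designed to change the G at position −6 relative to the OTP87-dependent RNA editing site in mitochondrial ATP1 to A.
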