Features (pLannotate 1.2.2; 45 found; start..end, strand, type, name):
    446..970     -  CDS            MSR4 (fragment): MSRA4_ARATH - Also known as PMSR, PMSR4. Experimental evidence at protein level: Swiss-Prot protein existence level 1. Catalyzes the reduction of methionine sulfoxide (MetSO) to methionine in proteins. Plays a protective role against oxidative stress by restoring activity to proteins that have been inactivated by methionine oxidation. Prevents the methionine sulfoxidation of the heat shock protein HSP21 and its subsequent inactivation. MSRA family specifically reduces the MetSO S-enantiomer. From Arabidopsis thaliana (Mouse-ear cress).
   1512..2228    +  CDS            OLEO2_BRANA: Experimental evidence at protein level: Swiss-Prot protein existence level 1. May have a structural role to stabilize the lipid body during desiccation of the seed by preventing coalescence of the oil. Probably interacts with both lipid and phospholipid moieties of lipid bodies. May also provide recognition signals for specific lipase anchorage in lipolysis during seedling growth. From Brassica napus (Rape).
   2246..2270    -  protein_bind   attB2: mutant version of attB; recombination site for the Gateway® BP reaction BP Clonase™
   2283..2996    +  CDS            EGFP: EGFP is a basic (constitutively fluorescent) green fluorescent protein published in 1996, derived from Aequorea victoria. It is reported to be a rapidly-maturing weak dimer with moderate acid sensitivity.
   3006..3082    +  CDS            GUS (fragment): β-glucuronidase; uidA (or gusA) from E. coli
   3077..3173    +  CDS            GUS (fragment): β-glucuronidase; uidA (or gusA) from E. coli
   3250..3409    +  polyA_signal   CaMV poly(A) signal (fragment): cauliflower mosaic virus polyadenylation signal
   3522..3701    +  promoter       NOS promoter: nopaline synthase promoter
   3735..4526    +  CDS            neo: KKA2_KLEPN - Also known as kan, nptII. Experimental evidence at protein level: Swiss-Prot protein existence level 1. Resistance to kanamycin, neomycin, paromomycin, ribostamycin, butirosin and gentamicin B. From Klebsiella pneumoniae.
   4569..4821    +  terminator     NOS terminator: nopaline synthase terminator and poly(A) signal
   4914..4938    -  misc_feature   LB T-DNA repeat: left border repeat from nopaline C58 T-DNA
   5197..5220    +  promoter       Pc promoter (fragment): intI1 (promoter lies within the coding sequence); class 1 integron promoter
   5396..5452    +  CDS            GmR (fragment): gentamycin acetyltransferase; aacC1; confers resistance to gentamycin
   5463..6250    +  CDS            SmR (fragment): aminoglycoside adenylyltransferase (Murphy, 1985); aadA; confers resistance to spectinomycin and streptomycin
   6496..7084    +  rep_origin     ori: high-copy-number ColE1/pMB1/pBR322/pUC origin of replication
   7270..7410    -  misc_feature   bom: basis of mobility region from pBR322
   7512..7551    -  CDS            rop (fragment): Rop protein, which maintains plasmids at low copy number; rop
   7754..7948    -  rep_origin     pVS1 oriV: origin of replication for the Pseudomonas plasmid pVS1 (Heeb et al., 2000)
   8014..9087    -  CDS            pVS1 RepA: replication protein from the Pseudomonas plasmid pVS1 (Heeb et al., 2000)
   9516..10145   -  CDS            pVS1 StaA: stability protein from the Pseudomonas plasmid pVS1 (Heeb et al., 2000)
  10705..11106   -  CDS            Y4CG_SINFN (fragment): Protein inferred from homology: Swiss-Prot protein existence level 3. From Sinorhizobium fredii (strain NBRC 101917 / NGR234).
  11476..11500   -  misc_feature   RB T-DNA repeat: right border repeat from nopaline C58 T-DNA
  11586..11957   +  CDS            HST (fragment): HSTC_ARATH - Also known as HPT2, VTE2-2. Experimental evidence at protein level: Swiss-Prot protein existence level 1. Involved in the synthesis of plastoquinone-9. Can use both homogentisic acid and 2,5-dihydroxyphenylacetic acid gamma-lactone as prenyl acceptors, and solanesyl diphosphate > farnesyl diphosphate > geranylgeranyl diphosphate >> phytyl diphosphate as prenyl donors. Do not catalyze the decardoxylation of homogentisate uncoupled from prenylation. From Arabidopsis thaliana (Mouse-ear cress).
  12109..12192   +  CDS            HST (fragment): HSTC_ARATH - Also known as HPT2, VTE2-2. Experimental evidence at protein level: Swiss-Prot protein existence level 1. Involved in the synthesis of plastoquinone-9. Can use both homogentisic acid and 2,5-dihydroxyphenylacetic acid gamma-lactone as prenyl acceptors, and solanesyl diphosphate > farnesyl diphosphate > geranylgeranyl diphosphate >> phytyl diphosphate as prenyl donors. Do not catalyze the decardoxylation of homogentisate uncoupled from prenylation. From Arabidopsis thaliana (Mouse-ear cress).
  12458..12532   +  CDS            HST (fragment): HSTC_ARATH - Also known as HPT2, VTE2-2. Experimental evidence at protein level: Swiss-Prot protein existence level 1. Involved in the synthesis of plastoquinone-9. Can use both homogentisic acid and 2,5-dihydroxyphenylacetic acid gamma-lactone as prenyl acceptors, and solanesyl diphosphate > farnesyl diphosphate > geranylgeranyl diphosphate >> phytyl diphosphate as prenyl donors. Do not catalyze the decardoxylation of homogentisate uncoupled from prenylation. From Arabidopsis thaliana (Mouse-ear cress).
  13222..13329   +  CDS            ATP4_ARATH (fragment): Experimental evidence at protein level: Swiss-Prot protein existence level 1. Mitochondrial membrane ATP synthase (F(1)F(0) ATP synthase or Complex V) produces ATP from ADP in the presence of a proton gradient across the membrane which is generated by electron transport complexes of the respiratory chain. F-type ATPases consist of two structural domains, F(1) - containing the extramembraneous catalytic core, and F(0) - containing the membrane proton channel, linked together by a central stalk and a peripheral stalk. During catalysis, ATP turnover in the catalytic domain of F(1) is coupled via
  13342..13366   +  protein_bind   attB1: mutant version of attB; recombination site for the Gateway® BP reaction BP Clonase™
  13369..13395   +  CDS            3xHA (fragment): three tandem HA epitope tags
  13405..13911   +  CDS            avrBs3 (fragment): AVRB3_XANEU - Experimental evidence at protein level: Swiss-Prot protein existence level 1. Avirulence protein. Acts as a transcription factor in C.annuum plants. In susceptible plants lacking the Bs3 resistance gene induces expression of a number of genes, including genes homologous to a family of auxin-induced genes, alpha-expansin genes, pectate lyase, anthocyanidin glucoside rhamnosyl transferase and at least one transcription factor, UPA20. Their expression leads to plant hypertrophy in mesophyll cells, probably mainly mediated by UPA20 (PubMed:17962565). In resistant plants induces the h
  15910..16041   +  CDS            avrBs3 (fragment): AVRB3_XANEU - Experimental evidence at protein level: Swiss-Prot protein existence level 1. Avirulence protein. Acts as a transcription factor in C.annuum plants. In susceptible plants lacking the Bs3 resistance gene induces expression of a number of genes, including genes homologous to a family of auxin-induced genes, alpha-expansin genes, pectate lyase, anthocyanidin glucoside rhamnosyl transferase and at least one transcription factor, UPA20. Their expression leads to plant hypertrophy in mesophyll cells, probably mainly mediated by UPA20 (PubMed:17962565). In resistant plants induces the h
  16033..16320   +  CDS            dddA (fragment): DDDA_BURC1 - Experimental evidence at protein level: Swiss-Prot protein existence level 1. Toxic component of a toxin-immunity protein module, which functions as a cellular contact-dependent growth inhibition (CDI) system. CDI modules allow bacteria to communicate with and inhibit the growth of closely related neighboring bacteria in a contact-dependent fashion. Bacteria that have this module inhibit or kill bacteria without it, giving them a growth advantage. Probably specifically inhibited by cognate immunity protein DddI (Probable). The C-terminal 163 residue fragment has double-stranded DN
  16333..16581   +  CDS            UGI: UNGI_BPPB2 - Experimental evidence at protein level: Swiss-Prot protein existence level 1. This protein binds specifically and reversibly to the host uracil-DNA glycosylase, preventing removal of uracil residues from PBS2 DNA by the host uracil-excision repair system. From Bacillus phage PBS2 (Bacteriophage PBS2).
  16610..16630   -  protein_bind   attB4: mutant version of attB; core recombination site for the Gateway® BP reaction BP Clonase™
  16635..16883   +  terminator     HSP terminator: efficient transcription terminator from the Arabidopsis thaliana heat shock protein 18.2 gene (Nagaya et al., 2010)
  17470..17841   +  CDS            HST (fragment): HSTC_ARATH - Also known as HPT2, VTE2-2. Experimental evidence at protein level: Swiss-Prot protein existence level 1. Involved in the synthesis of plastoquinone-9. Can use both homogentisic acid and 2,5-dihydroxyphenylacetic acid gamma-lactone as prenyl acceptors, and solanesyl diphosphate > farnesyl diphosphate > geranylgeranyl diphosphate >> phytyl diphosphate as prenyl donors. Do not catalyze the decardoxylation of homogentisate uncoupled from prenylation. From Arabidopsis thaliana (Mouse-ear cress).
  17993..18076   +  CDS            HST (fragment): HSTC_ARATH - Also known as HPT2, VTE2-2. Experimental evidence at protein level: Swiss-Prot protein existence level 1. Involved in the synthesis of plastoquinone-9. Can use both homogentisic acid and 2,5-dihydroxyphenylacetic acid gamma-lactone as prenyl acceptors, and solanesyl diphosphate > farnesyl diphosphate > geranylgeranyl diphosphate >> phytyl diphosphate as prenyl donors. Do not catalyze the decardoxylation of homogentisate uncoupled from prenylation. From Arabidopsis thaliana (Mouse-ear cress).
  18342..18416   +  CDS            HST (fragment): HSTC_ARATH - Also known as HPT2, VTE2-2. Experimental evidence at protein level: Swiss-Prot protein existence level 1. Involved in the synthesis of plastoquinone-9. Can use both homogentisic acid and 2,5-dihydroxyphenylacetic acid gamma-lactone as prenyl acceptors, and solanesyl diphosphate > farnesyl diphosphate > geranylgeranyl diphosphate >> phytyl diphosphate as prenyl donors. Do not catalyze the decardoxylation of homogentisate uncoupled from prenylation. From Arabidopsis thaliana (Mouse-ear cress).
  19106..19216   +  CDS            ATP4_ARATH (fragment): Experimental evidence at protein level: Swiss-Prot protein existence level 1. Mitochondrial membrane ATP synthase (F(1)F(0) ATP synthase or Complex V) produces ATP from ADP in the presence of a proton gradient across the membrane which is generated by electron transport complexes of the respiratory chain. F-type ATPases consist of two structural domains, F(1) - containing the extramembraneous catalytic core, and F(0) - containing the membrane proton channel, linked together by a central stalk and a peripheral stalk. During catalysis, ATP turnover in the catalytic domain of F(1) is coupled via
  19215..19235   +  protein_bind   attB3: mutant version of attB; core recombination site for the Gateway® BP reaction BP Clonase™
  19295..19801   +  CDS            avrXa10 (fragment): AVX10_XANOO - Experimental evidence at protein level: Swiss-Prot protein existence level 1. Avirulence protein. Induces the hypersensitive response (HR)in rice plants carrying the resistance gene Xa10. Activity depends on the presence of the core repeat domains; replacement with repeat domains from other proteins (AvrBs3 of X.euvesicatoria (AC P14727) or AvrXa7 of this organism) does not elicit the HR. Probably acts as a transcription factor in its host plant (rice) to induce plant resistance or disease. From Xanthomonas oryzae pv. oryzae.
  21494..21613   +  CDS            avrBs3 (fragment): AVRB3_XANEU - Experimental evidence at protein level: Swiss-Prot protein existence level 1. Avirulence protein. Acts as a transcription factor in C.annuum plants. In susceptible plants lacking the Bs3 resistance gene induces expression of a number of genes, including genes homologous to a family of auxin-induced genes, alpha-expansin genes, pectate lyase, anthocyanidin glucoside rhamnosyl transferase and at least one transcription factor, UPA20. Their expression leads to plant hypertrophy in mesophyll cells, probably mainly mediated by UPA20 (PubMed:17962565). In resistant plants induces the h
  21614..21754   +  CDS            dddA (fragment): DDDA_BURC1 - Experimental evidence at protein level: Swiss-Prot protein existence level 1. Toxic component of a toxin-immunity protein module, which functions as a cellular contact-dependent growth inhibition (CDI) system. CDI modules allow bacteria to communicate with and inhibit the growth of closely related neighboring bacteria in a contact-dependent fashion. Bacteria that have this module inhibit or kill bacteria without it, giving them a growth advantage. Probably specifically inhibited by cognate immunity protein DddI (Probable). The C-terminal 163 residue fragment has double-stranded DN
  21767..22015   +  CDS            UGI: UNGI_BPPB2 - Experimental evidence at protein level: Swiss-Prot protein existence level 1. This protein binds specifically and reversibly to the host uracil-DNA glycosylase, preventing removal of uracil residues from PBS2 DNA by the host uracil-excision repair system. From Bacillus phage PBS2 (Bacteriophage PBS2).
  22040..22064   -  protein_bind   attB2: mutant version of attB; recombination site for the Gateway® BP reaction BP Clonase™
  22135..22294   +  polyA_signal   CaMV poly(A) signal (fragment): cauliflower mosaic virus polyadenylation signal
>Addgene plasmid #186198 | mitoTALECD for_ -6G_1333CN | addgene full sequence | sequence record 368288 | Addgene NGS Result
GGCCCTCTAGAGGATCCCCGGCACCCTACTTAGATCAACACATAAAAGTTAGTAAGTGAAGAACCACAAC
AACAACACTAGATTCATCTTCAAGTGTATGTAGGTATAGTAACATGAACAAGAACAGACTCAAGTACAAG
ATCGCATACGAAAATGGAAATGGCAATGTCACTTCCACATAATCAAACACGAATCCTCATATCAACAAGG
CCTGAGATTCTAACTAGCTCATAACAACTTAGCCAATAGTTACTTGAGACTACCAAATGTATGTAGAACT
AAAGACTAAGGGACAGAGAGTTCGTCTAAACAGGTGAATCTAGTCGTTGTTATCTAATAAACAATTCAGC
CCCAAATGCAGAACACACATAGAGCTCTCTATTGATTCAAATTACGATCTGATACTGATAACGTCTAGAT
TTTTAGGGTTAAAGCAATCAATCACCTGACGATTCAAGGTGGTTGGATCATGACGATTCCAGAAAACATC
AAGCAAGCTCTCAAAGCTACACTCTTTGGGATCATACTGAACTCTAACAACCTCGTTATGTCCCGTAGTG
CCAGTACAGACATCCTCGTAACTCGGATTGTGCACGATGCCATGGCTATACCCAACCTCGGTCTTGGTCA
CACCAGGAACTCTCTGGTAAGCTAGCTCCACTCCCCAGAAACAACCGGCGCCAAATTGCGCGAATTGCTG
ACCTGAAGACGGAACATCATCGTCGGGTCCTTGGGCGATTGCGGCGGAAGATGGGTCAGCTTGGGCTTGA
GGACGAGACCCGAATCCGAGTCTGTTGAAAAGGTTGTTCATTGGGGATTTGTATACGGAGATTGGTCGTC
GAGAGGTTTGAGGGAAAGGACAAATGGGTTTGGCTCTGGAGAAAGAGAGTGCGGCTTTAGAGAGAGAATT
GAGAGGTTTAGAGAGAGATGCGGCGGCGATGAGCGGAGGAGAGACGACGAGGACCTGCATTATCAAAGCA
GTGACGTGGTGAAATTTGGAACTTTTAAGAGGCAGATAGATTTATTATTTGTATCCATTTTCTTCATTGT
TCTAGAATGTCGCGGAACAAATTTTAAAACTAAATCCTAAATTTTTCTAATTTTGTTGCCAATAGTGGAT
ATGTGGGCCGTATAGAAGGAATCTATTGAAGGCCCAAACCCATACTGACGAGCCCAAAGGTTCGTTTTGC
GTTTTATGTTTCGGTTCGATGCCAACGCCACATTCTGAGCTAGGCAAAAAACAAACGTGTCTTTGAATAG
ACTCCTCTCGTTAACACATGCAGCGGCTGCATGGTGACGCCATTAACACGTGGCCTACAATTGCATGATG
TCTCCATTGACACGTGACTTCTCGTCTCCTTTCTTAATATATCTAACAAACACTCCTACCTCTTCCAAAA
TATATACACATCTTTTTGATCAATCTCTCATTCAAAATCTCATTCTCTCTAGTAAACAAGAACAAAAAAA
TGGCGGATACAGCTAGAGGAACCCATCACGATATCATCGGCAGAGACCAGTACCCGATGATGGGCCGAGA
CCGAGACCAGTACCAGATGTCCGGACGAGGATCTGACTACTCCAAGTCTAGGCAGATTGCTAAAGCTGCA
ACTGCTGTCACAGCTGGTGGTTCCCTCCTTGTTCTCTCCAGCCTTACCCTTGTTGGAACTGTCATAGCTT
TGACTGTTGCAACACCTCTGCTCGTTATCTTCAGCCCAATCCTTGTCCCGGCTCTCATCACAGTTGCACT
CCTCATCACCGGTTTTCTTTCCTCTGGAGGGTTTGGCATTGCCGCTATAACCGTTTTCTCTTGGATTTAC
AAGTAAGCACACATTTATCATCTTACTTCATAATTTTGTGCAATATGTGCATGCATGTGTTGAGCCAGTA
GCTTTGGATCAATTTTTTTGGTCGAATAACAAATGTAACAATAAGAAATTGCAAATTCTAGGGAACATTT
GGTTAACTAAATACGAAATTTGACCTAGCTAGCTTGAATGTGTCTGTGTATATCATCTATATAGGTAAAA
TGCTTGGTATGATACCTATTGATTGTGAATAGGTACGCAACGGGAGAGCACCCACAGGGATCAGACAAGT
TGGACAGTGCAAGGATGAAGTTGGGAAGCAAAGCTCAGGATCTGAAAGACAGAGCTCAGTACTACGGACA
GCAACATACTGGTGGGGAACATGACCGTGACCGTACTCGTGGTGGCCAGCACACTACTCAAGGGTGGGCG
CGCCGACCCAGCTTTCTTGTACAAAGTGGTGATATCCCGCGGATGGTGAGCAAGGGCGAGGAGCTGTTCA
CCGGGGTGGTGCCCATCCTGGTCGAGCTGGACGGCGACGTAAACGGCCACAAGTTCAGCGTGTCCGGCGA
GGGCGAGGGCGATGCCACCTACGGCAAGCTGACCCTGAAGTTCATCTGCACCACCGGCAAGCTGCCCGTG
CCCTGGCCCACCCTCGTGACCACCCTGACCTACGGCGTGCAGTGCTTCAGCCGCTACCCCGACCACATGA
AGCAGCACGACTTCTTCAAGTCCGCCATGCCCGAAGGCTACGTCCAGGAGCGCACCATCTTCTTCAAGGA
CGACGGCAACTACAAGACCCGCGCCGAGGTGAAGTTCGAGGGCGACACCCTGGTGAACCGCATCGAGCTG
AAGGGCATCGACTTCAAGGAGGACGGCAACATCCTGGGGCACAAGCTGGAGTACAACTACAACAGCCACA
ACGTCTATATCATGGCCGACAAGCAGAAGAACGGCATCAAGGTGAACTTCAAGATCCGCCACAACATCGA
GGACGGCAGCGTGCAGCTCGCCGACCACTACCAGCAGAACACCCCCATCGGCGACGGCCCCGTGCTGCTG
CCCGACAACCACTACCTGAGCACCCAGTCCGCCCTGAGCAAAGACCCCAACGAGAAGCGCGATCACATGG
TCCTGCTGGAGTTCGTGACCGCCGCCGGGATCACTCTCGGCATGGACGAGCTGTACGAACCCGGCATGTT
ACGTCCTGTAGAAACCCCAACCCGTGAAATCAAAAAACTCGACGGCCTGTGGGCATTCAGTCTGGATCGC
GACCGCAAACCGAAGTCGGCGGCTTTTCTGCTGCAAAAACGCTGGACTGGCATGAACTTCGGTGAAAAAC
CGCAGCAGGGAGGCAAACAATGACCATGGCGGCCGGGAGGGCCATGCTAGAGTCCGCAAAAATCACCAGT
CTCTCTCTACAAATCTATCTCTCTCTATTTTTCTCCAGAATAATGTGTGAGTAGTTCCCAGATAAGGGAA
TTAGGGTTCTTATAGGGTTTCGCTCATGTGTTGAGCATATAAGAAACCCTTAGTATGTATTTGTATTTGT
AAAATACTTCTATCAATAAAATTTCTAATTCCTAAAACCAAAATCCAGTGACCTGCAGGCATGCGACCTC
GAATTATCGATCATGAGCGGAGAATTAAGGGAGTCACGTTATGACCCCCGCCGATGACGCGGGACAAGCC
GTTTTACGTTTGGAACTGACAGAACCGCAACGTTGAAGGAGCCACTGAGCCGCGGGTTTCTGGAGTTTAA
TGAGCTAAGCACATACGTCAGAAACCATTATTGCGCGTTCAAAAGTCGCCTAAGGTCACTATCAGCTAGC
AAATATTTCTTGTCAAAAATGCTCCACTGACGTTCCATAAATTCCCCTCGGTATCCAATTAGAGTCTCAT
ATTCACTCTCAACTCGATCGAGGCATGATTGAACAAGATGGATTGCACGCAGGTTCTCCGGCCGCTTGGG
TGGAGAGGCTATTCGGCTATGACTGGGCACAACAGACAATCGGCTGCTCTGATGCCGCCGTGTTCCGGCT
GTCAGCGCAGGGGCGCCCGGTTCTTTTTGTCAAGACCGACCTGTCCGGTGCCCTGAATGAACTCCAAGAC
GAGGCAGCGCGGCTATCGTGGCTGGCCACGACGGGCGTTCCTTGCGCAGCTGTGCTCGACGTTGTCACTG
AAGCGGGAAGGGACTGGCTGCTATTGGGCGAAGTGCCGGGGCAGGATCTCCTGTCATCTCACCTTGCTCC
TGCCGAGAAAGTATCCATCATGGCTGATGCAATGCGGCGGCTGCATACGCTTGATCCGGCTACCTGCCCA
TTCGACCACCAAGCGAAACATCGCATCGAGCGAGCACGTACTCGGATGGAAGCCGGTCTTGTCGATCAGG
ATGATCTGGACGAAGAGCATCAGGGGCTCGCGCCAGCCGAACTGTTCGCCAGGCTCAAGGCGCGGATGCC
CGACGGCGAGGATCTCGTCGTGACCCACGGCGATGCCTGCTTGCCGAATATCATGGTGGAAAATGGCCGC
TTTTCTGGATTCATCGACTGTGGCCGGCTGGGTGTGGCGGACCGCTATCAGGACATAGCGTTGGCTACCC
GTGATATTGCTGAAGAGCTTGGCGGCGAATGGGCTGACCGCTTCCTCGTGCTTTACGGTATCGCCGCTCC
CGATTCGCAGCGCATCGCCTTCTATCGCCTTCTTGACGAGTTCTTCTGAGCGGGACTCTGGGGTTCGGAC
TCTAGCTAGAGTCAAGCAGATCGTTCAAACATTTGGCAATAAAGTTTCTTAAGATTGAATCCTGTTGCCG
GTCTTGCGATGATTATCATATAATTTCTGTTGAATTACGTTAAGCATGTAATAATTAACATGTAATGCAT
GACGTTATTTATGAGATGGGTTTTTATGATTAGAGTCCCGCAATTATACATTTAATACGCGATAGAAAAC
AAAATATAGCGCGCAAACTAGGATAAATTATCGCGCGCGGTGTCATCTATGTTACTAGATCGACCGGCAT
GCAAGCTGATAATTCAATTCGGCGTTAATTCAGTACATTAAAAACGTCCGCAATGTGTTATTAAGTTGTC
TAAGCGTCAATTTGTTTACACCACAATATATCCTGCCACCAGCCAGCCAACAGCTCCCCGACCGGCAGCT
CGGCACAAAATCACCACTCGATACAGGCAGCCCATCAGTCCGGGACGGCGTCAGCGGGAGAGCCGTTGTA
AGGCGGCAGACTTTGCTCATGTTACCGATGCTATTCGGAAGAACGGCAACTAAGCTGCCGGGTTTGAAAC
ACGGATGATCTCGCGGAGGGTAGCATGTTGATTGTAACGATGACAGAGCGTTGCTGCCTGTGATCAATTC
GGGCACGAACCCAGTGGACATAAGCCTGTTCGGTTCGTAAGCTGTAATGCAAGTAGCGTATGCGCTCACG
CAACTGGTCCAGAACCTTGACCGAACGCAGCGGTGGTAACGGCGCAGTGGCGGTTTTCATGGCTTGTTAT
GACTGTTTTTTTGGGGTACAGTCTATGCCTCGGGCATCCAAGCAGCAAGCGCGTTACGCCGTGGGTCGAT
GTTTGATGTTATGGAGCAGCAACGATGTTACGCAGCAGGGCAGTCGCCCTAAAACAAAGTTAAACATCAT
GGGGGAAGCGGTGATCGCCGAAGTATCGACTCAACTATCAGAGGTAGTTGGCGTCATCGAGCGCCATCTC
GAACCGACGTTGCTGGCCGTACATTTGTACGGCTCCGCAGTGGATGGCGGCCTGAAGCCACACAGTGATA
TTGATTTGCTGGTTACGGTGACCGTAAGGCTTGATGAAACAACGCGGCGAGCTTTGATCAACGACCTTTT
GGAAACTTCGGCTTCCCCTGGAGAGAGCGAGATTCTCCGCGCTGTAGAAGTCACCATTGTTGTGCACGAC
GACATCATTCCGTGGCGTTATCCAGCTAAGCGCGAACTGCAATTTGGAGAATGGCAGCGCAATGACATTC
TTGCAGGTATCTTCGAGCCAGCCACGATCGACATTGATCTGGCTATCTTGCTGACAAAAGCAAGAGAACA
TAGCGTTGCCTTGGTAGGTCCAGCGGCGGAGGAACTCTTTGATCCGGTTCCTGAACAGGATCTATTTGAG
GCGCTAAATGAAACCTTAACGCTATGGAACTCGCCGCCCGACTGGGCTGGCGATGAGCGAAATGTAGTGC
TTACGTTGTCCCGCATTTGGTACAGCGCAGTAACCGGCAAAATCGCGCCGAAGGATGTCGCTGCCGACTG
GGCAATGGAGCGCCTGCCGGCCCAGTATCAGCCCGTCATACTTGAAGCTAGACAGGCTTATCTTGGACAA
GAAGAAGATCGCTTGGCCTCGCGCGCAGATCAGTTGGAAGAATTTGTCCACTACGTGAAAGGCGAGATCA
CCAAGGTAGTCGGCAAATAATGTCTAGCTAGAAATTCGTTCAAGCCGACGCCGCTTCGCGGCGCGGCTTA
ACTCAAGCGTTAGATGCACTAAGCACATAATTGCTCACAGCCAAACTATCAGGTCAAGTCTGCTTTTATT
ATTTTTAAGCGTGCATAATAAGCCCTACACAAATTGGGAGATATATCATGCATGACCAAAATCCCTTAAC
GTGAGTTTTCGTTCCACTGAGCGTCAGACCCCGTAGAAAAGATCAAAGGATCTTCTTGAGATCCTTTTTT
TCTGCGCGTAATCTGCTGCTTGCAAACAAAAAAACCACCGCTACCAGCGGTGGTTTGTTTGCCGGATCAA
GAGCTACCAACTCTTTTTCCGAAGGTAACTGGCTTCAGCAGAGCGCAGATACCAAATACTGTCCTTCTAG
TGTAGCCGTAGTTAGGCCACCACTTCAAGAACTCTGTAGCACCGCCTACATACCTCGCTCTGCTAATCCT
GTTACCAGTGGCTGCTGCCAGTGGCGATAAGTCGTGTCTTACCGGGTTGGACTCAAGACGATAGTTACCG
GATAAGGCGCAGCGGTCGGGCTGAACGGGGGGTTCGTGCACACAGCCCAGCTTGGAGCGAACGACCTACA
CCGAACTGAGATACCTACAGCGTGAGCTATGAGAAAGCGCCACGCTTCCCGAAGGGAGAAAGGCGGACAG
GTATCCGGTAAGCGGCAGGGTCGGAACAGGAGAGCGCACGAGGGAGCTTCCAGGGGGAAACGCCTGGTAT
CTTTATAGTCCTGTCGGGTTTCGCCACCTCTGACTTGAGCGTCGATTTTTGTGATGCTCGTCAGGGGGGC
GGAGCCTATGGAAAAACGCCAGCAACGCGGCCTTTTTACGGTTCCTGGCCTTTTGCTGGCCTTTTGCTCA
CATGTTCTTTCCTGCGTTATCCCCTGATTCTGTGGATAACCGTATTACCGCCTTTGAGTGAGCTGATACC
GCTCGCCGCAGCCGAACGACCGAGCGCAGCGAGTCAGTGAGCGAGGAAGCGGAAGAGCGCCTGATGCGGT
ATTTTCTCCTTACGCATCTGTGCGGTATTTCACACCGCATATGGTGCACTCTCAGTACAATCTGCTCTGA
TGCCGCATAGTTAAGCCAGTATACACTCCGCTATCGCTACGTGACTGGGTCATGGCTGCGCCCCGACACC
CGCCAACACCCGCTGACGCGCCCTGACGGGCTTGTCTGCTCCCGGCATCCGCTTACAGACAAGCTGTGAC
CGTCTCCGGGAGCTGCATGTGTCAGAGGTTTTCACCGTCATCACCGAAACGCGCGAGGCAGGGTGCCTTG
ATGTGGGCGCCGGCGGTCGAGTGGCGACGGCGCGGCTTGTCCGCGCCCTGGTAGATTGCCTGGCCGTAGG
CCAGCCATTTTTGAGCGGCCAGCGGCCGCGATAGGCCGACGCGAAGCGGCGGGGCGTAGGGAGCGCAGCG
ACCGAAGGGTAGGCGCTTTTTGCAGCTCTTCGGCTGTGCGCTGGCCAGACAGTTATGCACAGGCCAGGCG
GGTTTTAAGAGTTTTAATAAGTTTTAAAGAGTTTTAGGCGGAAAAATCGCCTTTTTTCTCTTTTATATCA
GTCACTTACATGTGTGACCGGTTCCCAATGTACGGCTTTGGGTTCCCAATGTACGGGTTCCGGTTCCCAA
TGTACGGCTTTGGGTTCCCAATGTACGTGCTATCCACAGGAAAGAGACCTTTTCGACCTTTTTCCCCTGC
TAGGGCAATTTGCCCTAGCATCTGCTCCGTACATTAGGAACCGGCGGATGCTTCGCCCTCGATCAGGTTG
CGGTAGCGCATGACTAGGATCGGGCCAGCCTGCCCCGCCTCCTCCTTCAAATCGTACTCCGGCAGGTCAT
TTGACCCGATCAGCTTGCGCACGGTGAAACAGAACTTCTTGAACTCTCCGGCGCTGCCACTGCGTTCGTA
GATCGTCTTGAACAACCATCTGGCTTCTGCCTTGCCTGCGGCGCGGCGTGCCAGGCGGTAGAGAAAACGG
CCGATGCCGGGATCGATCAAAAAGTAATCGGGGTGAACCGTCAGCACGTCCGGGTTCTTGCCTTCTGTGA
TCTCGCGGTACATCCAATCAGCTAGCTCGATCTCGATGTACTCCGGCCGCCCGGTTTCGCTCTTTACGAT
CTTGTAGCGGCTAATCAAGGCTTCACCCTCGGATACCGTCACCAGGCGGCCGTTCTTGGCCTTCTTCGTA
CGCTGCATGGCAACGTGCGTGGTGTTTAACCGAATGCAGGTTTCTACCAGGTCGTCTTTCTGCTTTCCGC
CATCGGCTCGCCGGCAGAACTTGAGTACGTCCGCAACGTGTGGACGGAACACGCGGCCGGGCTTGTCTCC
CTTCCCTTCCCGGTATCGGTTCATGGATTCGGTTAGATGGGAAACCGCCATCAGTACCAGGTCGTAATCC
CACACACTGGCCATGCCGGCCGGCCCTGCGGAAACCTCTACGTGCCCGTCTGGAAGCTCGTAGCGGATCA
CCTCGCCAGCTCGTCGGTCACGCTTCGACAGACGGAAAACGGCCACGTCCATGATGCTGCGACTATCGCG
GGTGCCCACGTCATAGAGCATCGGAACGAAAAAATCTGGTTGCTCGTCGCCCTTGGGCGGCTTCCTAATC
GACGGCGCACCGGCTGCCGGCGGTTGCCGGGATTCTTTGCGGATTCGATCAGCGGCCGCTTGCCACGATT
CACCGGGGCGTGCTTCTGCCTCGATGCGTTGCCGCTGGGCGGCCTGCGCGGCCTTCAACTTCTCCACCAG
GTCATCACCCAGCGCCGCGCCGATTTGTACCGGGCCGGATGGTTTGCGACCGCTCACGCCGATTCCTCGG
GCTTGGGGGTTCCAGTGCCATTGCAGGGCCGGCAGACAACCCAGCCGCTTACGCCTGGCCAACCGCCCGT
TCCTCCACACATGGGGCATTCCACGGCGTCGGTGCCTGGTTGTTCTTGATTTTCCATGCCGCCTCCTTTA
GCCGCTAAAATTCATCTACTCATTTATTCATTTGCTCATTTACTCTGGTAGCTGCGCGATGTATTCAGAT
AGCAGCTCGGTAATGGTCTTGCCTTGGCGTACCGCGTACATCTTCAGCTTGGTGTGATCCTCCGCCGGCA
ACTGAAAGTTGACCCGCTTCATGGCTGGCGTGTCTGCCAGGCTGGCCAACGTTGCAGCCTTGCTGCTGCG
TGCGCTCGGACGGCCGGCACTTAGCGTGTTTGTGCTTTTGCTCATTTTCTCTTTACCTCATTAACTCAAA
TGAGTTTTGATTTAATTTCAGCGGCCAGCGCCTGGACCTCGCGGGCAGCGTCGCCCTCGGGTTCTGATTC
AAGAACGGTTGTGCCGGCGGCGGCAGTGCCTGGGTAGCTCACGCGCTGCGTGATACGGGACTCAAGAATG
GGCAGCTCGTACCCGGCCAGCGCCTCGGCAACCTCACCGCCGATGCGCGTGCCTTTGATCGCCCGCGACA
CGACAAAGGCCGCTTGTAGCCTTCCATCCGTGACCTCAATGCGCTGCTTAACCAGCTCCACCAGGTCGGC
GGTGGCCCATATGTCGTAAGGGCTTGGCTGCACCGGAATCAGCACGAAGTCGGCTGCCTTGATCGCGGAC
ACAGCCAAGTCCGCCGCCTGGGGCGCTCCGTCGATCACTACGAAGTCGCGCCGGCCGATGGCCTTCACGT
CGCGGTCAATCGTCGGGCGGTCGATGCCGACAACGGTTAGCGGTTGATCTTCCCGCACGGCCGCCCAATC
GCGGGCACTGCCCTGGGGATCGGAATCGACTAACAGAACATCGGCCCCGGCGAGTTGCAGGGCGCGGGCT
AGATGGGTTGCGATGGTCGTCTTGCCTGACCCGCCTTTCTGGTTAAGTACAGCGATAACCTTCATGCGTT
CCCCTTGCGTATTTGTTTATTTACTCATCGCATCATATACGCAGCGACCGCATGACGCAAGCTGTTTTAC
TCAAATACACATCACCTTTTTAGACGGCGGCGCTCGGTTTCTTCAGCGGCCAAGCTGGCCGGCCAGGCCG
CCAGCTTGGCATCAGACAAACCGGCCAGGATTTCATGCAGCCGCACGGTTGAGACGTGCGCGGGCGGCTC
GAACACGTACCCGGCCGCGATCATCTCCGCCTCGATCTCTTCGGTAATGAAAAACGGTTCGTCCTGGCCG
TCCTGGTGCGGTTTCATGCTTGTTCCTCTTGGCGTTCATTCTCGGCGGCCGCCAGGGCGTCGGCCTCGGT
CAATGCGTCCTCACGGAAGGCACCGCGCCGCCTGGCCTCGGTGGGCGTCACTTCCTCGCTGCGCTCAAGT
GCGCGGTACAGGGTCGAGCGATGCACGCCAAGCAGTGCAGCCGCCTCTTTCACGGTGCGGCCTTCCTGGT
CGATCAGCTCGCGGGCGTGCGCGATCTGTGCCGGGGTGAGGGTAGGGCGGGGGCCAAACTTCACGCCTCG
GGCCTTGGCGGCCTCGCGCCCGCTCCGGGTGCGGTCGATGATTAGGGAACGCTCGAACTCGGCAATGCCG
GCGAACACGGTCAACACCATGCGGCCGGCCGGCGTGGTGGTGTCGGCCCACGGCTCTGCCAGGCTACGCA
GGCCCGCGCCGGCCTCCTGGATGCGCTCGGCAATGTCCAGTAGGTCGCGGGTGCTGCGGGCCAGGCGGTC
TAGCCTGGTCACTGTCACAACGTCGCCAGGGCGTAGGTGGTCAAGCATCCTGGCCAGCTCCGGGCGGTCG
CGCCTGGTGCCGGTGATCTTCTCGGAAAACAGCTTGGTGCAGCCGGCCGCGTGCAGTTCGGCCCGTTGGT
TGGTCAAGTCCTGGTCGTCGGTGCTGACGCGGGCATAGCCCAGCAGGCCAGCGGCGGCGCTCTTGTTCAT
GGCGTAATGTCTCCGGTTCTAGTCGCAAGTATTCTACTTTATGCGACTAAAACACGCGACAAGAAAACGC
CAGGAAAAGGGCAGGGCGGCAGCCTGTCGCGTAACTTAGGACTTGTGCGACATGTCGTTTTCAGAAGACG
GCTGCACTGAACGTCAGAAGCCGACTGCACTATAGCAGCGGAGGGGTTGGATCAAAGTACTTTAAAGTAC
TTTAAAGTACTTTAAAGTACTTTGATCCCGAGGGGAACCCTGTGGTTGGCATGCACATACAAATGGACGA
ACGGATAAACCTTTTCACGCCCTTTTAAATATCCGATTATTCTAATAAACGCTCTTTTCTCTTAGGTTTA
CCCGCCAATATATCCTGTCAAACACTGATAGTTTAAACTGAAGGCGGGAAACGACAATCTGATCCAAGCT
CAAGCTAAGCTCTCAACTTTTGATTCGCTATTTGCAGTGCACCTGTGGCGTTCATCACATCTTTTGTGAC
ACTGTTTGCACTGGTCATTGCTATTACAAAGGACCTTCCTGATGTTGAAGGAGATCGAAAGTAAGTAACT
GCACGCATAACCATTTTCTTTCCGCTCTTTGGCTCAATCCATTTGACAGTCAAAGACAATGTTTAACCAG
CTCCGTTTGATATATTGTCTTTATGTGTTTGTTCAAGCATGTTTAGTTAATCATGCCTTTGATTGATCTT
GAATAGGTTCCAAATATCAACCCTGGCAACAAAACTTGGAGTGAGAAACATTGCATTCCTCGGTTCTGGA
CTTCTGCTAGTAAATTATGTTTCAGCCATATCACTAGCTTTCTACATGCCTCAGGTGAATTCATCTATTT
CCGTCTTAACTATTTCGGTTAATTAAAGCACGAACACCATTACTGCATGTAGAAGCTTGATAAACTATCG
CCACCAATTTATTTTTGTTGCGATATTGTTACTTTCCTCAGTATGCAGCTTTGAAAAGACCAACCCTCTT
ATCCTTTAACAATGAACAGGTTTTTAGAGGTAGCTTGATGATTCCTGCACATGTGATCTTGGCTTCAGGC
TTAATTTTCCAGGTAAAGCATTATGAGATACTCTTATATCTCTTACATACTTTTGAGATAATGCACAAGA
ACTTCATAACTATATGCTTTAGTTTCTGCATTTGACACTGCCAAATTCATTAATCTCTAATATCTTTGTT
GTTGATCTTTGGTAGACATGGGTACTAGAAAAAGCAAACTACACCAAGGTAAAATACTTTTGTACAAACA
TAAACTCGTTATCACGGAACATCAATGGAGTGTATATCTAACGGAGTGTAGAAACATTTGATTATTGCAG
GAAGCTATCTCAGGATATTATCGGTTTATATGGAATCTCTTCTACGCAGAGTATCTGTTATTCCCCTTCC
TCTAGCTTTCAATTTCATGGTGAGGATATGCAGTTTTCTTTGTATATCATTCTTCTTCTTCTTTGTAGCT
TGGAGTCAAAATCGGTTCCTTCATGTACATACATCAAGGATATGTCCTTCTGAATTTTTATATCTTGCAA
TAAAAATGCTTGTACCAATTGAAACACCAGCTTTTTGAGTTCTATGATCACTGACTTGGTTCTAACCAAA
AAAAAAAAAATGTTTAATTTACATATCTAAAAGTAGGTTTAGGGAAACCTAAACAGTAAAATATTTGTAT
ATTATTCGAATTTCACTCATCATAAAAACTTAAATTGCACCATAAAATTTTGTTTTACTATTAATGATGT
AATTTGTGTAACTTAAGATAAAAATAATATTCCGTAAGTTAACCGGCTAAAACCACGTATAAACCAGGGA
ACCTGTTAAACCGGTTCTTTACTGGATAAAGAAATGAAAGCCCATGTAGACAGCTCCATTAGAGCCCAAA
CCCTAAATTTCTCATCTATATAAAAGGAGTGACATTAGGGTTTTTGTTCGTCCTCTTAAAGCTTCTCGTT
TTCTCTGCCGTCTCTCTCATTCGCGCGACGCAAACGATCTTCAGGTGATCTTCTTTCTCCAAATCCTCTC
TCATAACTCTGATTTCGTACTTGTGTATTTGAGCTCACGCTCTGTTTCTCTCACCACAGCCATGTTTAAA
CAAGCTTCTCGTCTCCTCTCCCGATCTGTCGCCGCCGCATCTTCCAAATCGGTGACGACTCGTGCCTTTT
CAACGGAACTTCCATCGACGCTCGATTCCGCTAGTGATATCACAAGTTTGTACAAAAAAGCAGGCTTTTA
CCCATACGATGTTCCAGATTACGCTGATATCGCCGATCTACGCACGCTCGGCTACAGCCAGCAGCAACAG
GAGAAGATCAAACCGAAGGTTCGTTCGACAGTGGCGCAGCACCACGAGGCACTGGTCGGCCACGGGTTTA
CACACGCGCACATCGTTGCGTTAAGCCAACACCCGGCAGCGTTAGGGACCGTCGCTGTCAAGTATCAGGA
CATGATCGCAGCGTTGCCAGAGGCGACACACGAAGCGATCGTTGGCGTCGGCAAACAGTGGTCCGGCGCA
CGCGCTCTGGAGGCCTTGCTCACGGTGGCGGGAGAGTTGAGAGGTCCACCGTTACAGTTGGACACAGGCC
AACTTCTCAAGATTGCAAAACGTGGCGGCGTGACCGCAGTGGAGGCAGTGCATGCATGGCGCAATGCACT
GACGGGTGCCCCGCTCAACCTGACCCCGGACCAGGTGGTTGCAATCGCGTCACACGATGGGGGAAAGCAG
GCCCTAGAAACCGTTCAGCGACTCCTGCCCGTCCTGTGCCAGGACCACGGCCTGACCCCAGAACAGGTTG
TGGCCATCGCCAGCAACATAGGTGGCAAGCAGGCCCTCGAAACCGTCCAGAGACTGTTACCGGTTCTCTG
CCAGGCCCACGGCCTGACCCCAGACCAAGTTGTCGCGATTGCAAGCAACAACGGAGGCAAACAAGCCTTA
GAAACAGTCCAGAGATTGTTGCCTGTGCTGTGCCAAGCCCACGGCCTGACCCCCGCCCAGGTTGTCGCTA
TTGCTAGTAACGGCGGAGGCAAACAGGCGCTGGAAACAGTTCAGCGCCTCTTGCCGGTCTTGTGTCAGGA
CCACGGCCTGACCCCCGACCAGGTTGTCGCTATTGCTAGTAACGGCGGAGGCAAACAGGCGCTGGAAACA
GTTCAGCGCCTCTTGCCGGTCTTGTGTCAGGACCACGGCCTGACCCCAGAACAAGTTGTCGCGATTGCAA
GCAACAACGGAGGCAAACAAGCCTTAGAAACAGTCCAGAGATTGTTGCCGGTGCTGTGCCAAGCCCACGG
CCTGACCCCAGACCAGGTTGTGGCCATCGCCAGCAACATAGGTGGCAAGCAGGCCCTCGAAACCGTCCAG
AGACTGTTACCGGTTCTCTGCCAGGCCCACGGCCTGACCCCAGCCCAGGTTGTGGCCATCGCCAGCAACA
TAGGTGGCAAGCAGGCCCTCGAAACCGTCCAGAGACTGTTACCGGTTCTCTGCCAGGACCACGGCCTGAC
CCCAGACCAGGTTGTGGCCATCGCCAGCAACATAGGTGGCAAGCAGGCCCTCGAAACCGTCCAGAGACTG
TTACCGGTTCTCTGCCAGGACCACGGCCTGACCCCAGAACAAGTTGTCGCGATTGCAAGCAACAACGGAG
GCAAACAAGCCTTAGAAACAGTCCAGAGATTGTTGCCGGTGCTGTGCCAAGCCCACGGCCTGACCCCGGA
CCAGGTGGTTGCAATCGCGTCACACGATGGGGGAAAGCAGGCCCTAGAAACCGTTCAGCGACTCCTGCCC
GTCCTGTGCCAGGCCCACGGCCTGACCCCCGCCCAGGTTGTCGCTATTGCTAGTAACGGCGGAGGCAAAC
AGGCGCTGGAAACAGTTCAGCGCCTCTTGCCGGTCTTGTGTCAGGACCACGGCCTGACCCCAGACCAGGT
TGTGGCCATCGCCAGCAACATAGGTGGCAAGCAGGCCCTCGAAACCGTCCAGAGACTGTTACCGGTTCTC
TGCCAGGACCACGGCCTGACCCCCGAACAGGTTGTCGCTATTGCTAGTAACGGCGGAGGCAAACAGGCGC
TGGAAACAGTTCAGCGCCTCTTGCCGGTCTTGTGTCAGGCCCACGGCCTGACCCCAGACCAAGTTGTCGC
GATTGCAAGCAACAACGGAGGCAAACAAGCCTTAGAAACAGTCCAGAGATTGTTGCCTGTGCTGTGCCAA
GCCCACGGCCTGACCCCAGCCCAGGTTGTGGCCATCGCCAGCAACATAGGTGGCAAGCAGGCCCTCGAAA
CCGTCCAGAGACTGTTACCGGTTCTCTGCCAGGACCACGGCCTGACCCCAGACCAGGTTGTGGCCATCGC
CAGCAACATAGGTGGCAAGCAGGCCCTCGAAACCGTCCAGAGACTGTTACCGGTTCTCTGCCAGGACCAC
GGCCTGACCCCAGAACAGGTTGTGGCCATCGCCAGCAACATAGGTGGCAAGCAGGCCCTCGAAACCGTCC
AGAGACTGTTACCGGTTCTCTGCCAGGCCCACGGCCTGACCCCGGACCAGGTGGTTGCAATCGCGTCACA
CGATGGGGGAAAGCAGGCCCTAGAAACCGTTCAGCGACTCCTGCCCGTCCTGTGCCAGGCCCACGGCCTG
ACCCCAGCCCAGGTTGTGGCCATCGCCAGCAACATAGGTGGCAAGCAGGCCCTCGAAACCGTCCAGAGAC
TGTTACCGGTTCTCTGCCAGGACCACGGCCTGACCCCTGAGCAGGTAGTGGCTATTGCATCCAACATAGG
GGGCAGACCCGCACTGGAGTCAATTGTTGCCCAGTTATCTCGCCCTGATCCGGCGTTGGCCGCGTTGACC
AACGACCACCTCGTCGCCTTGGCCTGCCTCGGCGGGCGTCCTGCGCTGGATGCAGTGAAAAAGGGATTGG
GGGGTAGTCCAACTCCGTATCCGAATTACGCCAATGCAGGACATGTTGAAGGTCAATCTGCATTGTTCAT
GAGGGATAACGGCATTTCTGAAGGGTTGGTGTTCCACAACAACCCTGAAGGAACATGTGGATTTTGCGTC
AACATGACAGAAACCCTTCTCCCAGAAAACGCTAAGATGACAGTAGTTCCACCTGAAGGTGCTATTCCTG
TCAAAAGAGGTGCTACTGGTGAAACCAAGGTGTTTACTGGGAATTCCAATTCACCCAAAAGCCCAACGAA
AGGTGGGTGTAGTGGAGGATCTACAAATCTCTCTGACATCATTGAGAAAGAGACTGGAAAGCAACTAGTC
ATTCAGGAGTCAATCCTGATGTTACCAGAGGAGGTTGAGGAAGTGATAGGCAATAAGCCCGAAAGCGATA
TACTTGTTCATACTGCCTATGACGAATCGACGGATGAGAACGTAATGCTTCTAACCTCAGATGCTCCTGA
GTACAAACCTTGGGCGTTAGTTATCCAGGATTCCAATGGAGAGAACAAGATCAAGATGTTGTGATAACTC
GAGCGATCCTCTAGACACCCAACTTTTCTATACAAAGTTGTGAATATGAAGATGAAGATGAAATATTTGG
TGTGTCAAATAAAAAGCTTGTGTGCTTAAGTTTGTGTTTTTTTCTTGGCTTGTTGTGTTATGAATTTGTG
GCTTTTTCTAATATTAAATGAATGTAAGATCTCATTATAATGAATAAACAAATGTTTCTATAATCCATTG
TGAATGTTTTGTTGGATCTCTTCTGCAGCATATAACTACTGTATGTGCTATGGTATGGACTATGGAATAT
GATTAAAGATAAGATGGGCTCATAGAGTAAAACGAGGCGAGGGACCTATAAACCTCCCTTCATCATGCTA
TTTCATGATCTATTTTATAAAATAAAGATGTAGAAAAAAGTAAGCGTAATAACCGCAAAACAAATGATTT
AAAACATGGCACATAATGAGGAGATTAAGTTCGGTTTACGTTTATTTTAGTACTAATTGTAACGTGAGAC
TACGTATCGGGAATCGCCTAATTAAAGCATTAATGCGAACCTGATTAGATTCACCGACCCTCCTATCGTG
TCGACCTTTCTGTTTCTTAGAATTTTTTGGTAGTCTATGTACTAATAATGTCAGCTTCGTATTTATTTCA
TAAGCAATTTGCATTTGCAATTTGTTTTTTACTTTTATTTTTATTGTATTGTGGAATGTGGACTCGTACC
AACATGAAGTTATATACCACCAAAAAAATTACAGTTAGTCAAAAGATTCACGAGTGAGAGCTACTTATGA
TTGTCTTTTACGTATATGTCTAATTGTCTATTTGCTCAATAATCTTTGTACTTTCTTTTGTCGTTGATAA
ATCTAGAGGATCCCCCTCAACTTTTGATTCGCTATTTGCAGTGCACCTGTGGCGTTCATCACATCTTTTG
TGACACTGTTTGCACTGGTCATTGCTATTACAAAGGACCTTCCTGATGTTGAAGGAGATCGAAAGTAAGT
AACTGCACGCATAACCATTTTCTTTCCGCTCTTTGGCTCAATCCATTTGACAGTCAAAGACAATGTTTAA
CCAGCTCCGTTTGATATATTGTCTTTATGTGTTTGTTCAAGCATGTTTAGTTAATCATGCCTTTGATTGA
TCTTGAATAGGTTCCAAATATCAACCCTGGCAACAAAACTTGGAGTGAGAAACATTGCATTCCTCGGTTC
TGGACTTCTGCTAGTAAATTATGTTTCAGCCATATCACTAGCTTTCTACATGCCTCAGGTGAATTCATCT
ATTTCCGTCTTAACTATTTCGGTTAATTAAAGCACGAACACCATTACTGCATGTAGAAGCTTGATAAACT
ATCGCCACCAATTTATTTTTGTTGCGATATTGTTACTTTCCTCAGTATGCAGCTTTGAAAAGACCAACCC
TCTTATCCTTTAACAATGAACAGGTTTTTAGAGGTAGCTTGATGATTCCTGCACATGTGATCTTGGCTTC
AGGCTTAATTTTCCAGGTAAAGCATTATGAGATACTCTTATATCTCTTACATACTTTTGAGATAATGCAC
AAGAACTTCATAACTATATGCTTTAGTTTCTGCATTTGACACTGCCAAATTCATTAATCTCTAATATCTT
TGTTGTTGATCTTTGGTAGACATGGGTACTAGAAAAAGCAAACTACACCAAGGTAAAATACTTTTGTACA
AACATAAACTCGTTATCACGGAACATCAATGGAGTGTATATCTAACGGAGTGTAGAAACATTTGATTATT
GCAGGAAGCTATCTCAGGATATTATCGGTTTATATGGAATCTCTTCTACGCAGAGTATCTGTTATTCCCC
TTCCTCTAGCTTTCAATTTCATGGTGAGGATATGCAGTTTTCTTTGTATATCATTCTTCTTCTTCTTTGT
AGCTTGGAGTCAAAATCGGTTCCTTCATGTACATACATCAAGGATATGTCCTTCTGAATTTTTATATCTT
GCAATAAAAATGCTTGTACCAATTGAAACACCAGCTTTTTGAGTTCTATGATCACTGACTTGGTTCTAAC
CAAAAAAAAAAAAATGTTTAATTTACATATCTAAAAGTAGGTTTAGGGAAACCTAAACAGTAAAATATTT
GTATATTATTCGAATTTCACTCATCATAAAAACTTAAATTGCACCATAAAATTTTGTTTTACTATTAATG
ATGTAATTTGTGTAACTTAAGATAAAAATAATATTCCGTAAGTTAACCGGCTAAAACCACGTATAAACCA
GGGAACCTGTTAAACCGGTTCTTTACTGGATAAAGAAATGAAAGCCCATGTAGACAGCTCCATTAGAGCC
CAAACCCTAAATTTCTCATCTATATAAAAGGAGTGACATTAGGGTTTTTGTTCGTCCTCTTAAAGCTTCT
CGTTTTCTCTGCCGTCTCTCTCATTCGCGCGACGCAAACGATCTTCAGGTGATCTTCTTTCTCCAAATCC
TCTCTCATAACTCTGATTTCGTACTTGTGTATTTGAGCTCACGCTCTGTTTCTCTCACCACAGCCATGTT
TAAACAAGCTTCTCGTCTCCTCTCCCGATCTGTCGCCGCCGCATCTTCCAAATCGGTGACGACTCGTGCC
TTTTCAACGGAACTTCCATCGACGCTCGATTCCACAACTTTGTATAATAAAGTTGATAAGGAGACCGCCG
CTGCCAAGTTCGAGAGACAGCACATGGACAGCATCGATATCGCCGATCTACGCACGCTCGGCTACAGCCA
GCAGCAACAGGAGAAGATCAAACCGAAGGTTCGTTCGACAGTGGCGCAGCACCACGAGGCACTGGTCGGC
CACGGGTTTACACACGCGCACATCGTTGCGTTAAGCCAACACCCGGCAGCGTTAGGGACCGTCGCTGTCA
AGTATCAGGACATGATCGCAGCGTTGCCAGAGGCGACACACGAAGCGATCGTTGGCGTCGGCAAACAGTG
GTCCGGCGCACGCGCTCTGGAGGCCTTGCTCACGGTGGCGGGAGAGTTGAGAGGTCCACCGTTACAGTTG
GACACAGGCCAACTTCTCAAGATTGCAAAACGTGGCGGCGTGACCGCAGTGGAGGCAGTGCATGCATGGC
GCAATGCACTGACGGGTGCCCCGCTCAACCTGACCCCAGACCAGGTTGTGGCCATCGCCAGCAACATAGG
TGGCAAGCAGGCCCTCGAAACCGTCCAGAGACTGTTACCGGTTCTCTGCCAGGACCACGGCCTGACCCCC
GAACAGGTTGTCGCTATTGCTAGTAACGGCGGAGGCAAACAGGCGCTGGAAACAGTTCAGCGCCTCTTGC
CGGTCTTGTGTCAGGCCCACGGCCTGACCCCCGACCAGGTTGTCGCTATTGCTAGTAACGGCGGAGGCAA
ACAGGCGCTGGAAACAGTTCAGCGCCTCTTGCCGGTCTTGTGTCAGGCCCACGGCCTGACCCCAGCCCAA
GTTGTCGCGATTGCAAGCAACAACGGAGGCAAACAAGCCTTAGAAACAGTCCAGAGATTGTTGCCGGTGC
TGTGCCAAGACCACGGCCTGACCCCCGACCAGGTTGTCGCTATTGCTAGTAACGGCGGAGGCAAACAGGC
GCTGGAAACAGTTCAGCGCCTCTTGCCGGTCTTGTGTCAGGACCACGGCCTGACCCCAGAACAAGTTGTC
GCGATTGCAAGCAACAACGGAGGCAAACAAGCCTTAGAAACAGTCCAGAGATTGTTGCCGGTGCTGTGCC
AAGCCCACGGCCTGACCCCGGACCAGGTGGTTGCAATCGCGTCACACGATGGGGGAAAGCAGGCCCTAGA
AACCGTTCAGCGACTCCTGCCCGTCCTGTGCCAGGCCCACGGCCTGACCCCGGCCCAGGTGGTTGCAATC
GCGTCACACGATGGGGGAAAGCAGGCCCTAGAAACCGTTCAGCGACTCCTGCCCGTCCTGTGCCAGGACC
ACGGCCTGACCCCAGACCAGGTTGTGGCCATCGCCAGCAACATAGGTGGCAAGCAGGCCCTCGAAACCGT
CCAGAGACTGTTACCGGTTCTCTGCCAGGACCACGGCCTGACCCCAGAACAGGTTGTGGCCATCGCCAGC
AACATAGGTGGCAAGCAGGCCCTCGAAACCGTCCAGAGACTGTTACCGGTTCTCTGCCAGGCCCACGGCC
TGACCCCCGACCAGGTTGTCGCTATTGCTAGTAACGGCGGAGGCAAACAGGCGCTGGAAACAGTTCAGCG
CCTCTTGCCGGTCTTGTGTCAGGCCCACGGCCTGACCCCCGCCCAGGTTGTCGCTATTGCTAGTAACGGC
GGAGGCAAACAGGCGCTGGAAACAGTTCAGCGCCTCTTGCCGGTCTTGTGTCAGGACCACGGCCTGACCC
CGGACCAGGTGGTTGCAATCGCGTCACACGATGGGGGAAAGCAGGCCCTAGAAACCGTTCAGCGACTCCT
GCCCGTCCTGTGCCAGGACCACGGCCTGACCCCGGAACAGGTGGTTGCAATCGCGTCACACGATGGGGGA
AAGCAGGCCCTAGAAACCGTTCAGCGACTCCTGCCCGTCCTGTGCCAGGCCCACGGCCTGACCCCAGACC
AGGTTGTGGCCATCGCCAGCAACATAGGTGGCAAGCAGGCCCTCGAAACCGTCCAGAGACTGTTACCGGT
TCTCTGCCAGGCCCACGGCCTGACCCCAGCCCAAGTTGTCGCGATTGCAAGCAACAACGGAGGCAAACAA
GCCTTAGAAACAGTCCAGAGATTGTTGCCGGTGCTGTGCCAAGACCACGGCCTGACCCCCGACCAGGTTG
TCGCTATTGCTAGTAACGGCGGAGGCAAACAGGCGCTGGAAACAGTTCAGCGCCTCTTGCCGGTCTTGTG
TCAGGACCACGGCCTGACCCCTGAGCAGGTAGTGGCTATTGCATCCAACGGAGGGGGCAGACCCGCACTG
GAGTCAATTGTTGCCCAGTTATCTCGCCCTGATCCGGCGTTGGCCGCGTTGACCAACGACCACCTCGTCG
CCTTGGCCTGCCTCGGCGGGCGTCCTGCGCTGGATGCAGTGAAAAAGGGATTGGGGGGATCTGGTAGCTA
TGCGTTAGGACCCTATCAGATTTCAGCTCCTCAATTGCCTGCCTATAATGGGCAAACTGTTGGCACCTTT
TACTACGTCAATGATGCTGGAGGGTTAGAATCCAAGGTGTTCTCAAGTGGTGGTTCTGGAGGTAGTACGA
ATCTTTCGGACATCATAGAGAAGGAAACTGGAAAACAGCTCGTTATCCAAGAGAGCATTCTCATGTTGCC
AGAAGAAGTTGAAGAGGTTATAGGCAACAAACCGGAATCTGACATTCTGGTACATACCGCTTATGATGAG
TCAACAGATGAGAACGTCATGCTTTTGACATCTGATGCACCAGAATACAAACCTTGGGCACTTGTGATTC
AGGATTCCAATGGTGAGAACAAGATCAAGATGCTATGATAACTCGAGCGATCCTCTAGAACCCAGCTTTC
TTGTACAAAGTGGTGATATCCCGCGGCCATGCTAGAGTCCGCAAAAATCACCAGTCTCTCTCTACAAATC
TATCTCTCTCTATTTTTCTCCAGAATAATGTGTGAGTAGTTCCCAGATAAGGGAATTAGGGTTCTTATAG
GGTTTCGCTCATGTGTTGAGCATATAAGAAACCCTTAGTATGTATTTGTATTTGTAAAATACTTCTATCA
ATAAAATTTCTAATTCCTAAAACCAAAATCCAGTGACCTGCAGGCATGCGACGTCG
